>Addgene plasmid #16665 | pGRG25 | depositor full sequence | sequence record 8519 | Author sequence
GGCCACGATGCGTCCGGCGTAGAGGATCTGCTCATGTTTGACAGCTTATCATCGATGCATAATGTGCCTG
TCAAATGGACGAAGCAGGGATTCTGCAAACCCTATGCTACTCCGTCAAGCCGTCAATTGTCTGATTCGTT
ACCAATTATGACAACTTGACGGCTACATCATTCACTTTTTCTTCACAACCGGCACGGAACTCGCTCGGGC
TGGCCCCGGTGCATTTTTTAAATACCCGCGAGAAATAGAGTTGATCGTCAAAACCAACATTGCGACCGAC
GGTGGCGATAGGCATCCGGGTGGTGCTCAAAAGCAGCTTCGCCTGGCTGATACGTTGGTCCTCGCGCCAG
CTTAAGACGCTAATCCCTAACTGCTGGCGGAAAAGATGTGACAGACGCGACGGCGACAAGCAAACATGCT
GTGCGACGCTGGCGATATCAAAATTGCTGTCTGCCAGGTGATCGCTGATGTACTGACAAGCCTCGCGTAC
CCGATTATCCATCGGTGGATGGAGCGACTCGTTAATCGCTTCCATGCGCCGCAGTAACAATTGCTCAAGC
AGATTTATCGCCAGCAGCTCCGAATAGCGCCCTTCCCCTTGCCCGGCGTTAATGATTTGCCCAAACAGGT
CGCTGAAATGCGGCTGGTGCGCTTCATCCGGGCGAAAGAACCCCGTATTGGCAAATATTGACGGCCAGTT
AAGCCATTCATGCCAGTAGGCGCGCGGACGAAAGTAAACCCACTGGTGATACCATTCGCGAGCCTCCGGA
TGACGACCGTAGTGATGAATCTCTCCTGGCGGGAACAGCAAAATATCACCCGGTCGGCAAACAAATTCTC
GTCCCTGATTTTTCACCACCCCCTGACCGCGAATGGTGAGATTGAGAATATAACCTTTCATTCCCAGCGG
TCGGTCGATAAAAAAATCGAGATAACCGTTGGCCTCAATCGGCGTTAAACCCGCCACCAGATGGGCATTA
AACGAGTATCCCGGCAGCAGGGGATCATTTTGCGCTTCAGCCATACTTTTCATACTCCCGCCATTCAGAG
AAGAAACCAATTGTCCATATTGCATCAGACATTGCCGTCACTGCGTCTTTTACTGGCTCTTCTCGCTAAC
CAAACCGGTAACCCCGCTTATTAAAAGCATTCTGTAACAAAGCGGGACCAAAGCCATGACAAAAACGCGT
AACAAAAGTGTCTATAATCACGGCAGAAAAGTCCACATTGATTATTTGCACGGCGTCACACTTTGCTATG
CCATAGCATTTTTATCCATAAGATTAGCGGATCCTACCTGACGCTTTTTATCGCAACTCTCTACTGTTTC
TCCATACCCGTTTTTTTGGGCTAGCGAATTCGAGCTCGGTACCCAAGTCTTAAACTAGACAGAATAGTTG
TAAACTGAAATCAGTCCAGTTATGCTGTGAAAAAGCATACTGGACTTTTGTTATGGCTAAAGCAAACTCT
TCATTTTCTGAAGTGCAAATTGCCCGTCGTATTAAAGAGGGGCGTGGCCAAGGGCATGGTAAAGACTATA
TTCCATGGCTAACAGTACAAGAAGTTCCTTCTTCAGGTCGTTCCCACCGTATTTATTCTCATAAGACGGG
ACGAGTCCATCATTTGCTATCTGACTTAGAGCTTGCTGTTTTTCTCAGTCTTGAGTGGGAGAGCAGCGTG
CTAGATATACGCGAGCAGTTCCCCTTATTACCTAGTGATACCAGGCAGATTGCAATAGATAGTGGTATTA
AGCATCCTGTTATTCGTGGTGTAGATCAGGTTATGTCTACTGATTTTTTAGTGGACTGCAAAGATGGTCC
TTTTGAGCAGTTTGCTATTCAAGTCAAACCTGCAGCAGCCTTACAAGACGAGCGTACCTTAGAAAAACTA
GAACTAGAGCGTCGCTATTGGCAGCAAAAGCAAATTCCTTGGTTCATTTTTACTGATAAAGAAATAAATC
CCGTAGTAAAAGAAAATATTGAATGGCTTTATTCAGTGAAAACAGAAGAAGTTTCTGCGGAGCTTTTAGC
ACAACTATCCCCATTGGCCCATATCCTGCAAGAAAAAGGAGATGAAAACATTATCAATGTCTGTAAGCAG
GTTGATATTGCTTATGATTTGGAGTTAGGCAAAACATTGAGTGAGATACGAGCCTTAACCGCAAATGGTT
TTATTAAGTTCAATATTTATAAGTCTTTCAGGGCAAATAAGTGTGCAGATCTCTGTATTAGCCAAGTAGT
GAATATGGAGGAGTTGCGCTATGTGGCAAATTAATGAGGTTGTGCTATTTGATAATGATCCGTATCGCAT
TTTGGCTATAGAGGATGGCCAAGTTGTCTGGATGCAAATAAGCGCTGATAAAGGAGTTCCACAAGCTAGG
GCTGAGTTGTTGCTAATGCAGTATTTAGATGAAGGCCGCTTAGTTAGAACTGATGACCCTTATGTACATC
TTGATTTAGAAGAGCCGTCTGTAGATTCTGTCAGCTTCCAGAAGCGCGAGGAGGATTATCGAAAAATTCT
TCCTATTATTAATAGTAAGGATCGTTTCGACCCTAAAGTCAGAAGCGAACTCGTTGAGCATGTGGTCCAA
GAACATAAGGTTACTAAGGCTACAGTTTATAAGTTGTTACGCCGTTACTGGCAGCGTGGTCAAACGCCTA
ATGCATTAATTCCTGACTACAAAAACAGCGGTGCACCAGGGGAAAGACGTTCAGCGACAGGAACAGCAAA
GATTGGCCGAGCCAGAGAATATGGTAAGGGTGAAGGAACCAAGGTAACGCCCGAGATTGAACGCCTTTTT
AGGTTGACCATAGAAAAGCACCTGTTAAATCAAAAAGGTACAAAGACCACCGTTGCCTATAGACGATTTG
TGGACTTGTTTGCTCAGTATTTTCCTCGCATTCCCCAAGAGGATTACCCAACACTACGTCAGTTTCGTTA
TTTTTATGATCGAGAATACCCTAAAGCTCAGCGCTTAAAGTCTAGAGTTAAAGCAGGGGTATATAAAAAA
GACGTACGACCCTTAAGTAGTACAGCCACTTCTCAGGCGTTAGGCCCTGGGAGTCGTTATGAGATTGATG
CCACGATTGCTGATATTTATTTAGTGGATCATCATGATCGCCAAAAAATCATAGGAAGACCAACGCTTTA
CATTGTGATTGATGTGTTTAGTCGGATGATCACGGGCTTTTATATCGGCTTTGAAAATCCGTCTTATGTG
GTGGCGATGCAGGCTTTTGTAAATGCTTGCTCTGACAAAACGGCCATTTGTGCCCAGCATGATATTGAGA
TTAGTAGCTCAGACTGGCCGTGTGTAGGTTTGCCAGATGTGTTGCTAGCGGACCGTGGCGAATTAATGAG
TCATCAGGTCGAAGCCTTAGTTTCTAGTTTTAATGTGCGAGTGGAAAGTGCTCCACCTAGACGTGGCGAT
GCTAAAGGCATAGTGGAAAGCACTTTTAGAACACTACAAGCCGAGTTTAAGTCCTTTGCACCTGGCATTG
TAGAGGGCAGTCGGATCAAAAGCCATGGTGAAACAGACTATAGGTTAGATGCATCTCTGTCGGTATTTGA
GTTCACACAAATTATTTTGCGTACGATCTTATTCAGAAATAACCATCTGGTGATGGATAAATACGATCGA
GATGCTGATTTTCCTACAGATTTACCGTCTATTCCTGTCCAGCTATGGCAATGGGGTATGCAGCATCGTA
CAGGTAGTTTAAGGGCTGTGGAGCAAGAGCAGTTGCGAGTAGCGTTACTGCCTCGCCGAAAGGTCTCTAT
TTCTTCATTTGGCGTTAATTTGTGGGGTTTGTATTACTCGGGGTCAGAGATTCTGCGTGAGGGTTGGTTG
CAGCGGAGCACTGATATAGCTAGACCTCAACATTTAGAAGCGGCTTATGACCCAGTGCTGGTTGATACGA
TTTATTTGTTTCCGCAAGTTGGCAGCCGTGTATTTTGGCGCTGTAATCTGACGGAACGTAGTCGGCAGTT
TAAAGGTCTCTCATTTTGGGAGGTTTGGGATATACAAGCACAAGAAAAACACAATAAAGCCAATGCGAAG
CAGGATGAGTTAACTAAACGCAGGGAGCTTGAGGCGTTTATTCAGCAAACCATTCAGAAAGCGAATAAGT
TAACGCCCAGTACTACTGAGCCCAAATCAACACGCATTAAGCAGATTAAAACTAATAAAAAAGAAGCCGT
GACCTCGGAGCGTAAAAAACGTGCGGAGCATTTGAAGCCAAGCTCTTCAGGTGATGAGGCTAAAGTTATT
CCTTTCAACGCAGTGGAAGCGGATGATCAAGAAGATTACAGCCTACCCACATACGTGCCTGAATTATTTC
AGGATCCACCAGAAAAGGATGAGTCATGAGTGCTACCCGGATTCAAGCAGTTTATCGTGATACGGGGGTA
GAGGCTTATCGTGATAATCCTTTTATCGAGGCCTTACCACCATTACAAGAGTCAGTGAATAGTGCTGCAT
CACTGAAATCCTCTTTACAGCTTACTTCCTCTGACTTGCAAAAGTCCCGTGTTATCAGAGCTCATACCAT
TTGTCGTATTCCAGATGACTATTTTCAGCCATTAGGTACGCATTTGCTACTAAGTGAGCGTATTTCGGTC
ATGATTCGAGGTGGCTACGTAGGCAGAAATCCTAAAACAGGAGATTTACAAAAGCATTTACAAAATGGTT
ATGAGCGTGTTCAAACGGGAGAGTTGGAGACATTTCGCTTTGAGGAGGCACGATCTACGGCACAAAGCTT
ATTGTTAATTGGTTGTTCTGGTAGTGGGAAGACGACCTCTCTTCATCGTATTCTAGCCACGTATCCTCAG
GTGATTTACCATCGTGAACTCAATGTAGAGCAGGTGGTGTATTTGAAAATAGACTGCTCGCATAATGGTT
CGCTAAAAGAAATCTGCTTGAATTTTTTCAGAGCGTTGGATCGAGCCTTGGGCTCGAACTATGAGCGTCG
TTATGGCTTAAAACGTCATGGTATAGAAACCATGTTGGCTTTGATGTCGCAAATAGCCAATGCACATGCT
TTAGGGTTGTTGGTTATTGATGAAATTCAGCATTTAAGCCGCTCTCGTTCGGGTGGATCTCAAGAGATGC
TGAACTTTTTTGTGACGATGGTGAATATTATTGGCGTACCAGTGATGTTGATTGGTACCCCTAAAGCACG
AGAGATTTTTGAGGCTGATTTGCGGTCTGCACGTAGAGGGGCAGGGTTTGGAGCTATATTCTGGGATCCT
ATACAACAAACGCAACGTGGAAAGCCCAATCAAGAGTGGATCGCTTTTACGGATAATCTTTGGCAATTAC
AGCTTTTACAACGCAAAGATGCGCTGTTATCGGATGAGGTCCGTGATGTGTGGTATGAGCTAAGCCAAGG
AGTGATGGACATTGTAGTAAAACTTTTTGTACTCGCTCAGCTCCGTGCGCTAGCTTTAGGCAATGAGCGT
ATTACCGCTGGTTTATTGCGGCAAGTGTATCAAGATGAGTTAAAGCCTGTGCACCCCATGCTAGAGGCAT
TACGCTCGGGTATCCCAGAACGCATTGCTCGTTATTCTGATCTAGTCGTTCCCGAGATTGATAAACGGTT
AATCCAACTTCAGCTAGATATCGCAGCGATACAAGAACAAACACCAGAAGAAAAAGCCCTTCAAGAGTTA
GATACCGAAGATCAGCGTCATTTATATCTGATGCTGAAAGAGGATTACGATTCAAGCCTGTTAATTCCCA
CTATTAAAAAAGCGTTTAGCCAGAATCCAACGATGACAAGACAAAAGTTACTGCCTCTTGTTTTGCAGTG
GTTGATGGAAGGCGAAACGGTAGTGTCAGAACTAGAAAAGCCCTCCAAGAGTAAAAAGGTTTCGGCTATA
AAGGTAGTCAAGCCCAGCGACTGGGATAGCTTGCCTGATACGGATTTACGTTATATCTATTCACAACGCC
AACCTGAAAAAACCATGCATGAACGGTTAAAAGGGAAAGGGGTAATAGTGGATATGGCGAGCTTATTTAA
ACAAGCAGGTTAGCCATGAGAAACTTTCCTGTTCCGTACTCGAATGAGCTGATTTATAGCACTATTGCAC
GGGCAGGCGTTTATCAAGGGATTGTTAGTCCTAAGCAGCTGTTGGATGAGGTGTATGGCAACCGCAAGGT
GGTCGCTACCTTAGGTCTGCCCTCGCATTTAGGTGTGATAGCAAGACATCTACATCAAACAGGACGTTAC
GCTGTTCAGCAGCTTATTTATGAGCATACCTTATTCCCTTTATATGCTCCGTTTGTAGGCAAGGAGCGCC
GAGACGAAGCTATTCGGTTAATGGAGTACCAAGCGCAAGGTGCGGTGCATTTAATGCTAGGAGTCGCTGC
TTCTAGAGTTAAGAGCGATAACCGCTTTAGATACTGCCCTGATTGCGTTGCTCTTCAGCTAAATAGGTAT
GGGGAAGCCTTTTGGCAACGAGATTGGTATTTGCCCGCTTTGCCATATTGTCCAAAACACGGTGCTTTAG
TCTTCTTTGATAGAGCTGTAGATGATCACCGACATCAATTTTGGGCTTTGGGTCATACTGAGCTGCTTTC
AGACTACCCCAAAGACTCCCTATCTCAATTAACAGCACTAGCTGCTTATATAGCCCCTCTGTTAGATGCT
CCACGAGCGCAAGAGCTTTCCCCAAGCCTTGAGCAGTGGACGCTGTTTTATCAGCGCTTAGCGCAGGATC
TAGGGCTAACCAAAAGCAAGCACATTCGTCATGACTTGGTGGCGGAGAGAGTGAGGCAGACTTTTAGTGA
TGAGGCACTAGAGAAACTGGATTTAAAGTTGGCAGAGAACAAGGACACGTGTTGGCTGAAAAGTATATTC
CGTAAGCATAGAAAAGCCTTTAGTTATTTACAGCATAGTATTGTGTGGCAAGCCTTATTGCCAAAACTAA
CGGTTATAGAAGCGCTACAGCAGGCAAGTGCTCTTACTGAGCACTCTATAACGACAAGACCTGTTAGCCA
GTCTGTGCAACCTAACTCTGAAGATTTATCTGTTAAGCATAAAGACTGGCAGCAACTAGTGCATAAATAC
CAAGGAATTAAGGCGGCAAGACAGTCTTTAGAGGGTGGGGTGCTATACGCTTGGCTTTACCGACATGACA
GGGATTGGCTAGTTCACTGGAATCAACAGCATCAACAAGAGCGTCTGGCACCCGCCCCTAGAGTTGATTG
GAACCAAAGAGATCGAATTGCTGTACGACAACTATTAAGAATCATAAAGCGTCTAGATAGTAGCCTTGAT
CACCCAAGAGCGACATCGAGCTGGCTGTTAAAGCAAACTCCTAACGGAACCTCTCTTGCAAAAAATCTAC
AGAAACTGCCTTTGGTAGCGCTTTGCTTAAAGCGTTACTCAGAGAGTGTGGAAGATTATCAAATTAGACG
GATTAGCCAAGCTTTTATTAAGCTTAAACAGGAAGATGTTGAGCTTAGGCGCTGGCGATTATTAAGAAGT
GCAACGTTATCTAAAGAGCGGATAACTGAGGAAGCACAAAGATTCTTGGAAATGGTTTATGGGGAAGAGT
GAGTGGTTAGGCTAGCTACATTTAATGACAATGTGCAGGTTGTACATATTGGTCATTTATTCCGTAACTC
GGGTCATAAGGAGTGGCGTATTTTTGTTTGGTTTAATCCAATGCAAGAACGGAAATGGACTCGATTTACT
CATTTGCCTTTATTAAGTCGAGCTAAGGTGGTTAACAGTACAACAAAGCAAATAAATAAGGCGGATCGTG
TGATTGAGTTTGAAGCATCGGATCTTCAACGAGCCAAAATAATCGATTTTCCTAATCTCTCGTCCTTTGC
TTCCGTACGCAACAAGGATGGAGCGCAGAGTTCATTTATTTACGAAGCTGAAACACCATATAGCAAGACT
CGTTATCACATCCCACAGTTAGAGCTAGCTCGGTCATTATTTTTAGGGGATCCTCTAGAGTCGACCTGCA
GGCATGCAAGCTTGGCTGTTTTGGCGGATGAGAGAAGATTTTCAGCCTGATACAGATTAAATCAGAACGC
AGAAGCGGTCTGATAAAACAGAATTTGCCTGGCGGCAGTAGCGCGGTGGTCCCACCTGACCCCATGCCGA
ACTCAGAAGTGAAACGCCGTAGCGCCGATGGTAGTGTGGGGTCTCCCCATGCGAGAGTAGGGAACTGCCA
GGCATCAAATAAAACGAAAGGCTCAGTCGAAAGACTGGGCCTTTCGTTTTATCTGTTGTTTGTCGGTGAA
CGCTCTCCTGAGTAGGACAAATCCGCCGGGAGCGGATTTGAACGTTGCGAAGCAACGGCCCGGAGGGTGG
CGGGCAGGACGCCCGCCATAAACTGCCAGGCATCAAATTAAGCAGAAGGCCATCCTGACGGATGGCCTTT
TTGCGTTTCTACAAACTCTTTTGTTTATTTTTCTAAATACATTCAAATATGTATCCGCTCATGAGACAAT
AACCCTGATAAATGCTTCAATAATATTGAAAAAGGAAGAGTATGAGTATTCAACATTTCCGTGTCGCCCT
TATTCCCTTTTTTGCGGCATTTTGCCTTCCTGTTTTTGCTCACCCAGAAACGCTGGTGAAAGTAAAAGAT
GCTGAAGATCAGTTGGGTGCACGAGTGGGTTACATCGAACTGGATCTCAACAGCGGTAAGATCCTTGAGA
GTTTTCGCCCCGAAGAACGTTTTCCAATGATGAGCACTTTTAAAGTTCTGCTATGTGGCGCGGTATTATC
CCGTGTTGACGCCGGGCAAGAGCAACTCGGTCGCCGCATACACTATTCTCAGAATGACTTGGTTGAGTAC
TCACCAGTCACAGAAAAGCATCTTACGGATGGCATGACAGTAAGAGAATTATGCAGTGCTGCCATAACCA
TGAGTGATAACACTGCGGCCAACTTACTTCTGACAACGATCGGAGGACCGAAGGAGCTAACCGCTTTTTT
GCACAACATGGGGGATCATGTAACTCGCCTTGATCGTTGGGAACCGGAGCTGAATGAAGCCATACCAAAC
GACGAGCGTGACACCACGATGCCTGCAGCAATGGCAACAACGTTGCGCAAACTATTAACTGGCGAACTAC
TTACTCTAGCTTCCCGGCAACAATTAATAGACTGGATGGAGGCGGATAAAGTTGCAGGACCACTTCTGCG
CTCGGCCCTTCCGGCTGGCTGGTTTATTGCTGATAAATCTGGAGCCGGTGAGCGTGGGTCTCGCGGTATC
ATTGCAGCACTGGGGCCAGATGGTAAGCCCTCCCGTATCGTAGTTATCTACACGACGGGGAGTCAGGCAA
CTATGGATGAACGAAATAGACAGATCGCTGAGATAGGTGCCTCACTGATTAAGCATTGGTAACTGTCAGA
CCAAGTTTACTCATATATACTTTAGATTGATT
[125 nt withheld, positions 9413-9537]
CGCCGCCGGCCAGCCTCGCAGAGCAGGATTCCCGTTGAGCACCGCCAGGTGCGAATAAGGGACAGTGAAG
AAGGAACACCCGCTCGCGGGTGGGCCTACTTCACCTATCCTGCCCGGCGGCATCACCGGCGCCACAGGTG
CGGTTGCTGGCGCCTATATCGCCGACATCACCGATGGGGAAGATCGGGCTCGCCACTTCGGGCTCATGAG
CGCTTGTTTCGGCGTGGGTATGGTGGCAGGCCCCGTGGCCGGGGGACTGTTGGGCGCCATCTCCTTGCAT
GCACCATTCCTTGCGGCGGCGGTGCTCAACGGCCTCAACCTACTACTGGGCTGCTTCCTAATGCAGGAGT
CGCATAAGGGAGAGCGTCGATCCCCGACAGTAAGACGGGTAAGCCTGTTGATGATACCGCTGCCTTACTG
GGTGCATTAGCCAGTCTGAATGACCTGTCACGGGATAATCCGAAGTGGTCAGACTGGAAAATCAGAGGGC
AGGAACTGCTGAACAGCAAAAAGTCAGATAGCACCACATAGCAGACCCGCCATAAAACGCCCTGAGAAGC
CCGTGACGGGCTTTTCTTGTATTATGGGTAGTTTCCTTGCATGAATCCATAAAAGGCGCCTGTAGTGCCA
TTTACCCCCATTCACTGCCAGAGCCGTGAGCGCAGCGAACTGAATGTCACGAAAAAGACAGCGACTCAGG
TGCCTGATGGTCGGAGACAAAAGGAATATTCAGCGATTTGCCCGAGCTTGCGAGGGTGCTACTTAAGCCT
TTAGGGTTTTAAGGTCTGTTTTGTAGAGGAGCAAACAGCGTTTGCGACATCCTTTTGTAATACTGCGGAA
CTGACTAAAGTAGTGAGTTATACACAGGGCTGGGATCTATTCTTTTTATCTTTTTTTATTCTTTCTTTAT
TCTATAAATTATAACCACTTGAATATAAACAAAAAAAACACACAAAGGTCTAGCGGAATTTACAGAGGGT
CTAGCAGAATTTACAAGTTTTCCAGCAAAGGTCTAGCAGAATTTACAGATACCCACAACTCAAAGGAAAA
GGACTAGTAATTATCATTGACTAGCCCATCTCAATTGGTATAGTGATTAAAATCACCTAGACCAATTGAG
ATGTATGTCTGAATTAGTTGTTTTCAAAGCAAATGAACTAGCGATTAGTCGCTATGACTTAACGGAGCAT
GAAACCAAGCTAATTTTATGCTGTGTGGCACTACTCAACCCCACGATTGAAAACCCTACAAGGAAAGAAC
GGACGGTATCGTTCACTTATAACCAATACGTTCAGATGATGAACATCAGTAGGGAAAATGCTTATGGTGT
ATTAGCTAAAGCAACCAGAGAGCTGATGACGAGAACTGTGGAAATCAGGAATCCTTTGGTTAAAGGCTTT
GAGATTTTCCAGTGGACAAACTATGCCAAGTTCTCAAGCGAAAAATTAGAATTAGTTTTTAGTGAAGAGA
TATTGCCTTATCTTTTCCAGTTAAAAAAATTCATAAAATATAATCTGGAACATGTTAAGTCTTTTGAAAA
CAAATACTCTATGAGGATTTATGAGTGGTTATTAAAAGAACTAACACAAAAGAAAACTCACAAGGCAAAT
ATAGAGATTAGCCTTGATGAATTTAAGTTCATGTTAATGCTTGAAAATAACTACCATGAGTTTAAAAGGC
TTAACCAATGGGTTTTGAAACCAATAAGTAAAGATTTAAACACTTACAGCAATATGAAATTGGTGGTTGA
TAAGCGAGGCCGCCCGACTGATACGTTGATTTTCCAAGTTGAACTAGATAGACAAATGGATCTCGTAACC
GAACTTGAGAACAACCAGATAAAAATGAATGGTGACAAAATACCAACAACCATTACATCAGATTCCTACC
TACATAACGGACTAAGAAAAACACTACACGATGCTTTAACTGCAAAAATTCAGCTCACCAGTTTTGAGGC
AAAATTTTTGAGTGACATGCAAAGTAAGTATGATCTCAATGGTTCGTTCTCATGGCTCACGCAAAAACAA
CGAACCACACTAGAGAACATACTGGCTAAATACGGAAGGATCTGAGGTTCTTATGGCTCTTGTATCTATC
AGTGAAGCATCAAGACTAACAAACAAAAGTAGAACAACTGTTCACCGTTACATATCAAAGGGAAAACTGT
CCATATGCACAGATGAAAACGGTGTAAAAAAGATAGATACATCAGAGCTTTTACGAGTTTTTGGTGCATT
TAAAGCTGTTCACCATGAACAGATCGACAATGTAACAGATGAACAGCATGTAACACCTAATAGAACAGGT
GAAACCAGTAAAACAAAGCAACTAGAACATGAAATTGAACACCTGAGACAACTTGTTACAGCTCAACAGT
CACACATAGACAGCCTGAAACAGGCGATGCTGCTTATCGAATCAAAGCTGCCGACAACACGGGAGCCAGT
GACGCCTCCCGTGGGGAAAAAATCATGGCAATTCTGGAAGAAATAGCGCTTTCAGCCTGTGGGCGGACAA
AATAGTTGGGAACTGGGAGGGGTGGAAATGGAGTTTTTAAGGATTATTTAGGGAAGAGTGACAAAATAGA
TGGGAACTGGGTGTAGCGTCGTAAGCTAATACGAAAATTAAAAATGACAAAATAGTTTGGAACTAGATTT
CACTTATCTGGTTGGTCGACACTAGTATTACCCTGTTATCCCTAGATTTAAATGATATCGGATCCTAGTA
AGCCACGTTTTAATTAATCAGATCCCTCAATAGCGGCCGCCACTCGAGCACCTAGGAGGCGCGCCACGGC
CGCGTCGACCCCACGCCCCTCTTTAATACGACGGGCAATTTGCACTTCAGAAAATGAAGAGTTTGCTTTA
GCCATAACAAAAGTCCAGTATGCTTTTTCACAGCATAACTGGACTGATTTCAGTTTACAACTATTCTGTC
TAGTTTAAGACTTTATTGTCATAGTTTAGATCTATTTTGTTCAGTTTAAGACTTTATTGTCCGCCCACA
Features (pLannotate 1.2.2; 22 found; start..end, strand, type, name):
     38..56      +  promoter       tet promoter (fragment): E. coli promoter for tetracycline efflux protein gene
    146..1024    -  CDS            araC: L-arabinose regulatory protein; araC
   1051..1335    +  promoter       araBAD promoter: araBAD; promoter of the L-arabinose operon of E. coli; the araC regulatory gene is transcribed in the opposite direction (Guzman et al., 1995)
   1356..1374    +  misc_feature   MCS (fragment): pUC18/19 multiple cloning site
   1453..2271    +  CDS            tnsA: TNSA_ECOLX - Experimental evidence at protein level: Swiss-Prot protein existence level 1. Required for Tn7 transposition. Forms the transposase, together with TnsB. TnsA executes the 5'-DNA strand breakage reaction. TnsABC and TnsD promote high-frequency insertion of Tn7 into a specific target site known as ATT-Tn7 whereas TnsABC and TnsD promote low- frequency insertion into many different sites. From Escherichia coli.
   2261..4366    +  CDS            tnsB: TNSB_ECOLX - Experimental evidence at protein level: Swiss-Prot protein existence level 1. Sequence-specific, DNA-binding protein required for Tn7 transposition. Recognizes sequences necessary for recombination at both left and right ends of Tn7 and, together with TnsA, forms the transposase. TnsB executes the 5'-DNA strand breakage and joining reactions. From Escherichia coli.
   4366..6030    +  CDS            tnsC: TNSC_ECOLX - Experimental evidence at protein level: Swiss-Prot protein existence level 1. TnsABC + TnsD promote high-frequency insertion of Tn7 into a specific target site known as att-Tn7 whereas TnsABC + TnsE promote low-frequency insertion into many different sites. From Escherichia coli.
   6036..7559    +  CDS            tnsD: TNSD_ECOLX - Protein predicted: Swiss-Prot protein existence level 4. TnsABC + TnsD promote high-frequency insertion of Tn7 into a specific target site known as att-Tn7 whereas TnsABC + TnsE promote low-frequency insertion into many different sites. From Escherichia coli.
   7566..7955    +  CDS            tnsE (fragment): TNSE_ECOLX - Experimental evidence at protein level: Swiss-Prot protein existence level 1. TnsABC + TnsD promote high-frequency insertion of Tn7 into a specific target site known as att-Tn7 whereas TnsABC + TnsE promote low-frequency insertion into many different sites. From Escherichia coli.
   7956..7993    +  misc_feature   MCS (fragment): pUC18/19 multiple cloning site
   8077..8192    +  ncRNA          5S rRNA: Accession: RF00001 - 5S ribosomal RNA
   8196..8282    +  terminator     rrnB T1 terminator: Escherichia coli rrnB; transcription terminator T1 from the E. coli rrnB gene
   8374..8401    +  terminator     rrnB T2 terminator: transcription terminator T2 from the E. coli rrnB gene
   8420..8511    +  promoter       AmpR promoter: bla
   8512..9372    +  CDS            AmpR: β-lactamase; bla; confers resistance to ampicillin, carbenicillin, and related antibiotics
   9414..9542    +  rep_origin     f1 ori (fragment) (sequence partly withheld): f1 bacteriophage origin of replication; arrow indicates direction of (+) strand synthesis
   9543..9652    -  oriT           oriT: incP origin of transfer
   9655..9907    +  CDS            TcR (fragment): tetracycline efflux protein; tet; confers resistance to tetracycline
  10392..10614   +  rep_origin     pSC101 ori: low-copy replication origin that requires the Rep101 protein
  10662..11612   +  CDS            Rep101(Ts): temperature-sensitive version of the RepA protein needed for replication with the pSC101 origin (Armstrong et al., 1984); rep101 encoding an A56V mutation
  12045..12210   +  mobile_element Tn7L: mini-Tn7 element (left end of the Tn7 transposon) Tn7
  12348..12546   +  mobile_element Tn7R (fragment): mini-Tn7 element (right end of the Tn7 transposon) Tn7
