>Addgene plasmid #16665 | pGRG25 | addgene full sequence | sequence record 324338 | Addgene NGS Result
TTCAGTTTAAGACTTTATTGTCCGCCCACAGGCCACGATGCGTCCGGCGTAGAGGATCTGCTCATGTTTG
ACAGCTTATCATCGATGCATAATGTGCCTGTCAAATGGACGAAGCAGGGATTCTGCAAACCCTATGCTAC
TCCGTCAAGCCGTCAATTGTCTGATTCGTTACCAATTATGACAACTTGACGGCTACATCATTCACTTTTT
CTTCACAACCGGCACGGAACTCGCTCGGGCTGGCCCCGGTGCATTTTTTAAATACCCGCGAGAAATAGAG
TTGATCGTCAAAACCAACATTGCGACCGACGGTGGCGATAGGCATCCGGGTGGTGCTCAAAAGCAGCTTC
GCCTGGCTGATACGTTGGTCCTCGCGCCAGCTTAAGACGCTAATCCCTAACTGCTGGCGGAAAAGATGTG
ACAGACGCGACGGCGACAAGCAAACATGCTGTGCGACGCTGGCGATATCAAAATTGCTGTCTGCCAGGTG
ATCGCTGATGTACTGACAAGCCTCGCGTACCCGATTATCCATCGGTGGATGGAGCGACTCGTTAATCGCT
TCCATGCGCCGCAGTAACAATTGCTCAAGCAGATTTATCGCCAGCAGCTCCGAATAGCGCCCTTCCCCTT
GCCCGGCGTTAATGATTTGCCCAAACAGGTCGCTGAAATGCGGCTGGTGCGCTTCATCCGGGCGAAAGAA
CCCCGTATTGGCAAATATTGACGGCCAGTTAAGCCATTCATGCCAGTAGGCGCGCGGACGAAAGTAAACC
CACTGGTGATACCATTCGCGAGCCTCCGGATGACGACCGTAGTGATGAATCTCTCCTGGCGGGAACAGCA
AAATATCACCCGGTCGGCAAACAAATTCTCGTCCCTGATTTTTCACCACCCCCTGACCGCGAATGGTGAG
ATTGAGAATATAACCTTTCATTCCCAGCGGTCGGTCGATAAAAAAATCGAGATAACCGTTGGCCTCAATC
GGCGTTAAACCCGCCACCAGATGGGCATTAAACGAGTATCCCGGCAGCAGGGGATCATTTTGCGCTTCAG
CCATACTTTTCATACTCCCGCCATTCAGAGAAGAAACCAATTGTCCATATTGCATCAGACATTGCCGTCA
CTGCGTCTTTTACTGGCTCTTCTCGCTAACCAAACCGGTAACCCCGCTTATTAAAAGCATTCTGTAACAA
AGCGGGACCAAAGCCATGACAAAAACGCGTAACAAAAGTGTCTATAATCACGGCAGAAAAGTCCACATTG
ATTATTTGCACGGCGTCACACTTTGCTATGCCATAGCATTTTTATCCATAAGATTAGCGGATCCTACCTG
ACGCTTTTTATCGCAACTCTCTACTGTTTCTCCATACCCGTTTTTTTGGGCTAGCGAATTCGAGCTCGGT
ACCCAAGTCTTAAACTAGACAGAATAGTTGTAAACTGAAATCAGTCCAGTTATGCTGTGAAAAAGCATAC
TGGACTTTTGTTATGGCTAAAGCAAACTCTTCATTTTCTGAAGTGCAAATTGCCCGTCGTATTAAAGAGG
GGCGTGGCCAAGGGCATGGTAAAGACTATATTCCATGGCTAACAGTACAAGAAGTTCCTTCTTCAGGTCG
TTCCCACCGTATTTATTCTCATAAGACGGGACGAGTCCATCATTTGCTATCTGACTTAGAGCTTGCTGTT
TTTCTCAGTCTTGAGTGGGAGAGCAGCGTGCTAGATATACGCGAGCAGTTCCCCTTATTACCTAGTGATA
CCAGGCAGATTGCAATAGATAGTGGTATTAAGCATCCTGTTATTCGTGGTGTAGATCAGGTTATGTCTAC
TGATTTTTTAGTGGACTGCAAAGATGGTCCTTTTGAGCAGTTTGCTATTCAAGTCAAACCTGCAGCAGCC
TTACAAGACGAGCGTACCTTAGAAAAACTAGAACTAGAGCGTCGCTATTGGCAGCAAAAGCAAATTCCTT
GGTTCATTTTTACTGATAAAGAAATAAATCCCGTAGTAAAAGAAAATATTGAATGGCTTTATTCAGTGAA
AACAGAAGAAGTTTCTGCGGAGCTTTTAGCACAACTATCCCCATTGGCCCATATCCTGCAAGAAAAAGGA
GATGAAAACATTATCAATGTCTGTAAGCAGGTTGATATTGCTTATGATTTGGAGTTAGGCAAAACATTGA
GTGAGATACGAGCCTTAACCGCAAATGGTTTTATTAAGTTCAATATTTATAAGTCTTTCAGGGCAAATAA
GTGTGCAGATCTCTGTATTAGCCAAGTAGTGAATATGGAGGAGTTGCGCTATGTGGCAAATTAATGAGGT
TGTGCTATTTGATAATGATCCGTATCGCATTTTGGCTATAGAGGATGGCCAAGTTGTCTGGATGCAAATA
AGCGCTGATAAAGGAGTTCCACAAGCTAGGGCTGAGTTGTTGCTAATGCAGTATTTAGATGAAGGCCGCT
TAGTTAGAACTGATGACCCTTATGTACATCTTGATTTAGAAGAGCCGTCTGTAGATTCTGTCAGCTTCCA
GAAGCGCGAGGAGGATTATCGAAAAATTCTTCCTATTATTAATAGTAAGGATCGTTTCGACCCTAAAGTC
AGAAGCGAACTCGTTGAGCATGTGGTCCAAGAACATAAGGTTACTAAGGCTACAGTTTATAAGTTGTTAC
GCCGTTACTGGCAGCGTGGTCAAACGCCTAATGCATTAATTCCTGACTACAAAAACAGCGGTGCACCAGG
GGAAAGACGTTCAGCGACAGGAACAGCAAAGATTGGCCGAGCCAGAGAATATGGTAAGGGTGAAGGAACC
AAGGTAACGCCCGAGATTGAACGCCTTTTTAGGTTGACCATAGAAAAGCACCTGTTAAATCAAAAAGGTA
CAAAGACCACCGTTGCCTATAGACGATTTGTGGACTTGTTTGCTCAGTATTTTCCTCGCATTCCCCAAGA
GGATTACCCAACACTACGTCAGTTTCGTTATTTTTATGATCGAGAATACCCTAAAGCTCAGCGCTTAAAG
TCTAGAGTTAAAGCAGGGGTATATAAAAAAGACGTACGACCCTTAAGTAGTACAGCCACTTCTCAGGCGT
TAGGCCCTGGGAGTCGTTATGAGATTGATGCCACGATTGCTGATATTTATTTAGTGGATCATCATGATCG
CCAAAAAATCATAGGAAGACCAACGCTTTACATTGTGATTGATGTGTTTAGTCGGATGATCACGGGCTTT
TATATCGGCTTTGAAAATCCGTCTTATGTGGTGGCGATGCAGGCTTTTGTAAATGCTTGCTCTGACAAAA
CGGCCATTTGTGCCCAGCATGATATTGAGATTAGTAGCTCAGACTGGCCGTGTGTAGGTTTGCCAGATGT
GTTGCTAGCGGACCGTGGCGAATTAATGAGTCATCAGGTCGAAGCCTTAGTTTCTAGTTTTAATGTGCGA
GTGGAAAGTGCTCCACCTAGACGTGGCGATGCTAAAGGCATAGTGGAAAGCACTTTTAGAACACTACAAG
CCGAGTTTAAGTCCTTTGCACCTGGCATTGTAGAGGGCAGTCGGATCAAAAGCCATGGTGAAACAGACTA
TAGGTTAGATGCATCTCTGTCGGTATTTGAGTTCACACAAATTATTTTGCGTACGATCTTATTCAGAAAT
AACCATCTGGTGATGGATAAATACGATCGAGATGCTGATTTTCCTACAGATTTACCGTCTATTCCTGTCC
AGCTATGGCAATGGGGTATGCAGCATCGTACAGGTAGTTTAAGGGCTGTGGAGCAAGAGCAGTTGCGAGT
AGCGTTACTGCCTCGCCGAAAGGTCTCTATTTCTTCATTTGGCGTTAATTTGTGGGGTTTGTATTACTCG
GGGTCAGAGATTCTGCGTGAGGGTTGGTTGCAGCGGAGCACTGATATAGCTAGACCTCAACATTTAGAAG
CGGCTTATGACCCAGTGCTGGTTGATACGATTTATTTGTTTCCGCAAGTTGGCAGCCGTGTATTTTGGCG
CTGTAATCTGACGGAACGTAGTCGGCAGTTTAAAGGTCTCTCATTTTGGGAGGTTTGGGATATACAAGCA
CAAGAAAAACACAATAAAGCCAATGCGAAGCAGGATGAGTTAACTAAACGCAGGGAGCTTGAGGCGTTTA
TTCAGCAAACCATTCAGAAAGCGAATAAGTTAACGCCCAGTACTACTGAGCCCAAATCAACACGCATTAA
GCAGATTAAAACTAATAAAAAAGAAGCCGTGACCTCGGAGCGTAAAAAACGTGCGGAGCATTTGAAGCCA
AGCTCTTCAGGTGATGAGGCTAAAGTTATTCCTTTCAACGCAGTGGAAGCGGATGATCAAGAAGATTACA
GCCTACCCACATACGTGCCTGAATTATTTCAGGATCCACCAGAAAAGGATGAGTCATGAGTGCTACCCGG
ATTCAAGCAGTTTATCGTGATACGGGGGTAGAGGCTTATCGTGATAATCCTTTTATCGAGGCCTTACCAC
CATTACAAGAGTCAGTGAATAGTGCTGCATCACTGAAATCCTCTTTACAGCTTACTTCCTCTGACTTGCA
AAAGTCCCGTGTTATCAGAGCTCATACCATTTGTCGTATTCCAGATGACTATTTTCAGCCATTAGGTACG
CATTTGCTACTAAGTGAGCGTATTTCGGTCATGATTCGAGGTGGCTACGTAGGCAGAAATCCTAAAACAG
GAGATTTACAAAAGCATTTACAAAATGGTTATGAGCGTGTTCAAACGGGAGAGTTGGAGACATTTCGCTT
TGAGGAGGCACGATCTACGGCACAAAGCTTATTGTTAATTGGTTGTTCTGGTAGTGGGAAGACGACCTCT
CTTCATCGTATTCTAGCCACGTATCCTCAGGTGATTTACCATCGTGAACTCAATGTAGAGCAGGTGGTGT
ATTTGAAAATAGACTGCTCGCATAATGGTTCGCTAAAAGAAATCTGCTTGAATTTTTTCAGAGCGTTGGA
TCGAGCCTTGGGCTCGAACTATGAGCGTCGTTATGGCTTAAAACGTCATGGTATAGAAACCATGTTGGCT
TTGATGTCGCAAATAGCCAATGCACATGCTTTAGGGTTGTTGGTTATTGATGAAATTCAGCATTTAAGCC
GCTCTCGTTCGGGTGGATCTCAAGAGATGCTGAACTTTTTTGTGACGATGGTGAATATTATTGGCGTACC
AGTGATGTTGATTGGTACCCCTAAAGCACGAGAGATTTTTGAGGCTGATTTGCGGTCTGCACGTAGAGGG
GCAGGGTTTGGAGCTATATTCTGGGATCCTATACAACAAACGCAACGTGGAAAGCCCAATCAAGAGTGGA
TCGCTTTTACGGATAATCTTTGGCAATTACAGCTTTTACAACGCAAAGATGCGCTGTTATCGGATGAGGT
CCGTGATGTGTGGTATGAGCTAAGCCAAGGAGTGATGGACATTGTAGTAAAACTTTTTGTACTCGCTCAG
CTCCGTGCGCTAGCTTTAGGCAATGAGCGTATTACCGCTGGTTTATTGCGGCAAGTGTATCAAGATGAGT
TAAAGCCTGTGCACCCCATGCTAGAGGCATTACGCTCGGGTATCCCAGAACGCATTGCTCGTTATTCTGA
TCTAGTCGTTCCCGAGATTGATAAACGGTTAATCCAACTTCAGCTAGATATCGCAGCGATACAAGAACAA
ACACCAGAAGAAAAAGCCCTTCAAGAGTTAGATACCGAAGATCAGCGTCATTTATATCTGATGCTGAAAG
AGGATTACGATTCAAGCCTGTTAATTCCCACTATTAAAAAAGCGTTTAGCCAGAATCCAACGATGACAAG
ACAAAAGTTACTGCCTCTTGTTTTGCAGTGGTTGATGGAAGGCGAAACGGTAGTGTCAGAACTAGAAAAG
CCCTCCAAGAGTAAAAAGGTTTCGGCTATAAAGGTAGTCAAGCCCAGCGACTGGGATAGCTTGCCTGATA
CGGATTTACGTTATATCTATTCACAACGCCAACCTGAAAAAACCATGCATGAACGGTTAAAAGGGAAAGG
GGTAATAGTGGATATGGCGAGCTTATTTAAACAAGCAGGTTAGCCATGAGAAACTTTCCTGTTCCGTACT
CGAATGAGCTGATTTATAGCACTATTGCACGGGCAGGCGTTTATCAAGGGATTGTTAGTCCTAAGCAGCT
GTTGGATGAGGTGTATGGCAACCGCAAGGTGGTCGCTACCTTAGGTCTGCCCTCGCATTTAGGTGTGATA
GCAAGACATCTACATCAAACAGGACGTTACGCTGTTCAGCAGCTTATTTATGAGCATACCTTATTCCCTT
TATATGCTCCGTTTGTAGGCAAGGAGCGCCGAGACGAAGCTATTCGGTTAATGGAGTACCAAGCGCAAGG
TGCGGTGCATTTAATGCTAGGAGTCGCTGCTTCTAGAGTTAAGAGCGATAACCGCTTTAGATACTGCCCT
GATTGCGTTGCTCTTCAGCTAAATAGGTATGGGGAAGCCTTTTGGCAACGAGATTGGTATTTGCCCGCTT
TGCCATATTGTCCAAAACACGGTGCTTTAGTCTTCTTTGATAGAGCTGTAGATGATCACCGACATCAATT
TTGGGCTTTGGGTCATACTGAGCTGCTTTCAGACTACCCCAAAGACTCCCTATCTCAATTAACAGCACTA
GCTGCTTATATAGCCCCTCTGTTAGATGCTCCACGAGCGCAAGAGCTTTCCCCAAGCCTTGAGCAGTGGA
CGCTGTTTTATCAGCGCTTAGCGCAGGATCTAGGGCTAACCAAAAGCAAGCACATTCGTCATGACTTGGT
GGCGGAGAGAGTGAGGCAGACTTTTAGTGATGAGGCACTAGAGAAACTGGATTTAAAGTTGGCAGAGAAC
AAGGACACGTGTTGGCTGAAAAGTATATTCCGTAAGCATAGAAAAGCCTTTAGTTATTTACAGCATAGTA
TTGTGTGGCAAGCCTTATTGCCAAAACTAACGGTTATAGAAGCGCTACAGCAGGCAAGTGCTCTTACTGA
GCACTCTATAACGACAAGACCTGTTAGCCAGTCTGTGCAACCTAACTCTGAAGATTTATCTGTTAAGCAT
AAAGACTGGCAGCAACTAGTGCATAAATACCAAGGAATTAAGGCGGCAAGACAGTCTTTAGAGGGTGGGG
TGCTATACGCTTGGCTTTACCGACATGACAGGGATTGGCTAGTTCACTGGAATCAACAGCATCAACAAGA
GCGTCTGGCACCCGCCCCTAGAGTTGATTGGAACCAAAGAGATCGAATTGCTGTACGACAACTATTAAGA
ATCATAAAGCGTCTAGATAGTAGCCTTGATCACCCAAGAGCGACATCGAGCTGGCTGTTAAAGCAAACTC
CTAACGGAACCTCTCTTGCAAAAAATCTACAGAAACTGCCTTTGGTAGCGCTTTGCTTAAAGCGTTACTC
AGAGAGTGTGGAAGATTATCAAATTAGACGGATTAGCCAAGCTTTTATTAAGCTTAAACAGGAAGATGTT
GAGCTTAGGCGCTGGCGATTATTAAGAAGTGCAACGTTATCTAAAGAGCGGATAACTGAGGAAGCACAAA
GATTCTTGGAAATGGTTTATGGGGAAGAGTGAGTGGTTAGGCTAGCTACATTTAATGACAATGTGCAGGT
TGTACATATTGGTCATTTATTCCGTAACTCGGGTCATAAGGAGTGGCGTATTTTTGTTTGGTTTAATCCA
ATGCAAGAACGGAAATGGACTCGATTTACTCATTTGCCTTTATTAAGTCGAGCTAAGGTGGTTAACAGTA
CAACAAAGCAAATAAATAAGGCGGATCGTGTGATTGAGTTTGAAGCATCGGATCTTCAACGAGCCAAAAT
AATCGATTTTCCTAATCTCTCGTCCTTTGCTTCCGTACGCAACAAGGATGGAGCGCAGAGTTCATTTATT
TACGAAGCTGAAACACCATATAGCAAGACTCGTTATCACATCCCACAGTTAGAGCTAGCTCGGTCATTAT
TTTTAGGGGATCCTCTAGAGTCGACCTGCAGGCATGCAAGCTTGGCTGTTTTGGCGGATGAGAGAAGATT
TTCAGCCTGATACAGATTAAATCAGAACGCAGAAGCGGTCTGATAAAACAGAATTTGCCTGGCGGCAGTA
GCGCGGTGGTCCCACCTGACCCCATGCCGAACTCAGAAGTGAAACGCCGTAGCGCCGATGGTAGTGTGGG
GTCTCCCCATGCGAGAGTAGGGAACTGCCAGGCATCAAATAAAACGAAAGGCTCAGTCGAAAGACTGGGC
CTTTCGTTTTATCTGTTGTTTGTCGGTGAACGCTCTCCTGAGTAGGACAAATCCGCCGGGAGCGGATTTG
AACGTTGCGAAGCAACGGCCCGGAGGGTGGCGGGCAGGACGCCCGCCATAAACTGCCAGGCATCAAATTA
AGCAGAAGGCCATCCTGACGGATGGCCTTTTTGCGTTTCTACAAACTCTTTTGTTTATTTTTCTAAATAC
ATTCAAATATGTATCCGCTCATGAGACAATAACCCTGATAAATGCTTCAATAATATTGAAAAAGGAAGAG
TATGAGTATTCAACATTTCCGTGTCGCCCTTATTCCCTTTTTTGCGGCATTTTGCCTTCCTGTTTTTGCT
CACCCAGAAACGCTGGTGAAAGTAAAAGATGCTGAAGATCAGTTGGGTGCACGAGTGGGTTACATCGAAC
TGGATCTCAACAGCGGTAAGATCCTTGAGAGTTTTCGCCCCGAAGAACGTTTTCCAATGATGAGCACTTT
TAAAGTTCTGCTATGTGGCGCGGTATTATCCCGTRTTGACGCCGGGCAAGAGCAACTCGGTCGCCGCATA
CACTATTCTCAGAATGACTTGGTTGAGTACTCACCAGTCACAGAAAAGCATCTTACGGATGGCATGACAG
TAAGAGAATTATGCAGTGCTGCCATAACCATGAGTGATAACACTGCGGCCAACTTACTTCTGACAACGAT
CGGAGGACCGAAGGAGCTAACCGCTTTTTTGCACAACATGGGGGATCATGTAACTCGCCTTGATCGTTGG
GAACCGGAGCTGAATGAAGCCATACCAAACGACGAGCGTGACACCACGATGCCTGCAGCAATGGCAACAA
CGTTGCGCAAACTATTAACTGGCGAACTACTTACTCTAGCTTCCCGGCAACAATTAATAGACTGGATGGA
GGCGGATAAAGTTGCAGGACCACTTCTGCGCTCGGCCCTTCCGGCTGGCTGGTTTATTGCTGATAAATCT
GGAGCCGGTGAGCGTGGGTCTCGCGGTATCATTGCAGCACTGGGGCCAGATGGTAAGCCCTCCCGTATCG
TAGTTATCTACACGACGGGGAGTCAGGCAACTATGGATGAACGAAATAGACAGATCGCTGAGATAGGTGC
CTCACTGATTAAGCATTGGTAACTGTCAGACCAAGTTTACTCATATATACTTTAGATTGATT
[125 nt withheld, positions 9443-9567]
CGCCGCCGGCCAGCCTCGCAGAGCAGGATTCCCGTTGAGCACCGCCAGGTGCGAATAAGGGACAGTGAAG
AAGGAACACCCGCTCGCGGGTGGGCCTACTTCACCTATCCTGCCCGGCGGCATCACCGGCGCCACAGGTG
CGGTTGCTGGCGCCTATATCGCCGACATCACCGATGGGGAAGATCGGGCTCGCCACTTCGGGCTCATGAG
CGCTTGTTTCGGCGTGGGTATGGTGGCAGGCCCCGTGGCCGGGGGACTGTTGGGCGCCATCTCCTTGCAT
GCACCATTCCTTGCGGCGGCGGTGCTCAACGGCCTCAACCTACTACTGGGCTGCTTCCTAATGCAGGAGT
CGCATAAGGGAGAGCGTCGATCCCCGACAGTAAGACGGGTAAGCCTGTTGATGATACCGCTGCCTTACTG
GGTGCATTAGCCAGTCTGAATGACCTGTCACGGGATAATCCGAAGTGGTCAGACTGGAAAATCAGAGGGC
AGGAACTGCTGAACAGCAAAAAGTCAGATAGCACCACATAGCAGACCCGCCATAAAACGCCCTGAGAAGC
CCGTGACGGGCTTTTCTTGTATTATGGGTAGTTTCCTTGCATGAATCCATAAAAGGCGCCTGTAGTGCCA
TTTACCCCCATTCACTGCCAGAGCCGTGAGCGCAGCGAACTGAATGTCACGAAAAAGACAGCGACTCAGG
TGCCTGATGGTCGGAGACAAAAGGAATATTCAGCGATTTGCCCGAGCTTGCGAGGGTGCTACTTAAGCCT
TTAGGGTTTTAAGGTCTGTTTTGTAGAGGAGCAAACAGCGTTTGCGACATCCTTTTGTAATACTGCGGAA
CTGACTAAAGTAGTGAGTTATACACAGGGCTGGGATCTATTCTTTTTATCTTTTTTTATTCTTTCTTTAT
TCTATAAATTATAACCACTTGAATATAAACAAAAAAAACACACAAAGGTCTAGCGGAATTTACAGAGGGT
CTAGCAGAATTTACAAGTTTTCCAGCAAAGGTCTAGCAGAATTTACAGATACCCACAACTCAAAGGAAAA
GGACTAGTAATTATCATTGACTAGCCCATCTCAATTGGTATAGTGATTAAAATCACCTAGACCAATTGAG
ATGTATGTCTGAATTAGTTGTTTTCAAAGCAAATGAACTAGCGATTAGTCGCTATGACTTAACGGAGCAT
GAAACCAAGCTAATTTTATGCTGTGTGGCACTACTCAACCCCACGATTGAAAACCCTACAAGGAAAGAAC
GGACGGTATCGTTCACTTATAACCAATACGTTCAGATGATGAACATCAGTAGGGAAAATGCTTATGGTGT
ATTAGCTAAAGCAACCAGAGAGCTGATGACGAGAACTGTGGAAATCAGGAATCCTTTGGTTAAAGGCTTT
GAGATTTTCCAGTGGACAAACTATGCCAAGTTCTCAAGCGAAAAATTAGAATTAGTTTTTAGTGAAGAGA
TATTGCCTTATCTTTTCCAGTTAAAAAAATTCATAAAATATAATCTGGAACATGTTAAGTCTTTTGAAAA
CAAATACTCTATGAGGATTTATGAGTGGTTATTAAAAGAACTAACACAAAAGAAAACTCACAAGGCAAAT
ATAGAGATTAGCCTTGATGAATTTAAGTTCATGTTAATGCTTGAAAATAACTACCATGAGTTTAAAAGGC
TTAACCAATGGGTTTTGAAACCAATAAGTAAAGATTTAAACACTTACAGCAATATGAAATTGGTGGTTGA
TAAGCGAGGCCGCCCGACTGATACGTTGATTTTCCAAGTTGAACTAGATAGACAAATGGATCTCGTAACC
GAACTTGAGAACAACCAGATAAAAATGAATGGTGACAAAATACCAACAACCATTACATCAGATTCCTACC
TACATAACGGACTAAGAAAAACACTACACGATGCTTTAACTGCAAAAATTCAGCTCACCAGTTTTGAGGC
AAAATTTTTGAGTGACATGCAAAGTAAGTATGATCTCAATGGTTCGTTCTCATGGCTCACGCAAAAACAA
CGAACCACACTAGAGAACATACTGGCTAAATACGGAAGGATCTGAGGTTCTTATGGCTCTTGTATCTATC
AGTGAAGCATCAAGACTAACAAACAAAAGTAGAACAACTGTTCACCGTTACATATCAAAGGGAAAACTGT
CCATATGCACAGATGAAAACGGTGTAAAAAAGATAGATACATCAGAGCTTTTACGAGTTTTTGGTGCATT
TAAAGCTGTTCACCATGAACAGATCGACAATGTAACAGATGAACAGCATGTAACACCTAATAGAACAGGT
GAAACCAGTAAAACAAAGCAACTAGAACATGAAATTGAACACCTGAGACAACTTGTTACAGCTCAACAGT
CACACATAGACAGCCTGAAACAGGCGATGCTGCTTATCGAATCAAAGCTGCCGACAACACGGGAGCCAGT
GACGCCTCCCGTGGGGAAAAAATCATGGCAATTCTGGAAGAAATAGCGCTTTCAGCCTGTGGGCGGACAA
AATAGTTGGGAACTGGGAGGGGTGGAAATGGAGTTTTTAAGGATTATTTAGGGAAGAGTGACAAAATAGA
TGGGAACTGGGTGTAGCGTCGTAAGCTAATACGAAAATTAAAAATGACAAAATAGTTTGGAACTAGATTT
CACTTATCTGGTTGGTCGACACTAGTATTACCCTGTTATCCCTAGATTTAAATGATATCGGATCCTAGTA
AGCCACGTTTTAATTAATCAGATCCCTCAATAGCGGCCGCCACTCGAGCACCTAGGAGGCGCGCCACGGC
CGCGTCGACCCCACGCCCCTCTTTAATACGACGGGCAATTTGCACTTCAGAAAATGAAGAGTTTGCTTTA
GCCATAACAAAAGTCCAGTATGCTTTTTCACAGCATAACTGGACTGATTTCAGTTTACAACTATTCTGTC
TAGTTTAAGACTTTATTGTCATAGTTTAGATCTATTTTG
Features (pLannotate 1.2.2; 22 found; start..end, strand, type, name):
     68..86      +  promoter       tet promoter (fragment): E. coli promoter for tetracycline efflux protein gene
    176..1054    -  CDS            araC: L-arabinose regulatory protein; araC
   1081..1365    +  promoter       araBAD promoter: araBAD; promoter of the L-arabinose operon of E. coli; the araC regulatory gene is transcribed in the opposite direction (Guzman et al., 1995)
   1386..1404    +  misc_feature   MCS (fragment): pUC18/19 multiple cloning site
   1483..2301    +  CDS            tnsA: TNSA_ECOLX - Experimental evidence at protein level: Swiss-Prot protein existence level 1. Required for Tn7 transposition. Forms the transposase, together with TnsB. TnsA executes the 5'-DNA strand breakage reaction. TnsABC and TnsD promote high-frequency insertion of Tn7 into a specific target site known as ATT-Tn7 whereas TnsABC and TnsD promote low- frequency insertion into many different sites. From Escherichia coli.
   2291..4396    +  CDS            tnsB: TNSB_ECOLX - Experimental evidence at protein level: Swiss-Prot protein existence level 1. Sequence-specific, DNA-binding protein required for Tn7 transposition. Recognizes sequences necessary for recombination at both left and right ends of Tn7 and, together with TnsA, forms the transposase. TnsB executes the 5'-DNA strand breakage and joining reactions. From Escherichia coli.
   4396..6060    +  CDS            tnsC: TNSC_ECOLX - Experimental evidence at protein level: Swiss-Prot protein existence level 1. TnsABC + TnsD promote high-frequency insertion of Tn7 into a specific target site known as att-Tn7 whereas TnsABC + TnsE promote low-frequency insertion into many different sites. From Escherichia coli.
   6066..7589    +  CDS            tnsD: TNSD_ECOLX - Protein predicted: Swiss-Prot protein existence level 4. TnsABC + TnsD promote high-frequency insertion of Tn7 into a specific target site known as att-Tn7 whereas TnsABC + TnsE promote low-frequency insertion into many different sites. From Escherichia coli.
   7596..7985    +  CDS            tnsE (fragment): TNSE_ECOLX - Experimental evidence at protein level: Swiss-Prot protein existence level 1. TnsABC + TnsD promote high-frequency insertion of Tn7 into a specific target site known as att-Tn7 whereas TnsABC + TnsE promote low-frequency insertion into many different sites. From Escherichia coli.
   7986..8023    +  misc_feature   MCS (fragment): pUC18/19 multiple cloning site
   8107..8222    +  ncRNA          5S rRNA: Accession: RF00001 - 5S ribosomal RNA
   8226..8312    +  terminator     rrnB T1 terminator: Escherichia coli rrnB; transcription terminator T1 from the E. coli rrnB gene
   8404..8431    +  terminator     rrnB T2 terminator: transcription terminator T2 from the E. coli rrnB gene
   8450..8541    +  promoter       AmpR promoter: bla
   8542..9402    +  CDS            AmpR: β-lactamase; bla; confers resistance to ampicillin, carbenicillin, and related antibiotics
   9444..9572    +  rep_origin     f1 ori (fragment) (sequence partly withheld): f1 bacteriophage origin of replication; arrow indicates direction of (+) strand synthesis
   9573..9682    -  oriT           oriT: incP origin of transfer
   9685..9937    +  CDS            TcR (fragment): tetracycline efflux protein; tet; confers resistance to tetracycline
  10422..10644   +  rep_origin     pSC101 ori: low-copy replication origin that requires the Rep101 protein
  10692..11642   +  CDS            Rep101(Ts): temperature-sensitive version of the RepA protein needed for replication with the pSC101 origin (Armstrong et al., 1984); rep101 encoding an A56V mutation
  12075..12240   +  mobile_element Tn7L: mini-Tn7 element (left end of the Tn7 transposon) Tn7
  12378..30      +  mobile_element Tn7R (fragment) (across the origin): mini-Tn7 element (right end of the Tn7 transposon) Tn7
