[The description below was written by a language model from this plasmid's Addgene catalogue record and pLannotate feature annotations shown in this document.]
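Description:
pGRG25 is a 12,546 bp low-copy bacterial plasmid built to deliver transgenes into the chromosomes of enterobacteria by Tn7 site-specific transposition, without needing a drug marker to select the insertion event. It replicates from the pSC101 origin together with a temperature-sensitive Rep101 (A56V) protein, so it is maintained only at permissive temperature and is easily cured from cells by raising the temperature. Plasmid maintenance is selected with ampicillin through the bla gene. An incP oriT is also annotated, which would allow conjugative mobilisation, along with non-functional remnants of an f1 origin, a tetracycline resistance gene and its promoter.

The payload is a mini-Tn7 element consisting of the Tn7 left and right ends flanking a multiple cloning site with AvrII, NotI, PacI and XhoI sites, into which the DNA to be integrated is cloned. Outside the transposon ends, the plasmid carries the transposition genes tnsA, tnsB, tnsC and tnsD downstream of the arabinose-inducible araBAD promoter, with the araC regulator transcribed divergently and rrnB T1/T2 terminators following the operon. Only a fragment of tnsE is present. TnsA and TnsB form the transposase, and TnsABC with TnsD directs high-frequency insertion into the specific chromosomal site attTn7; the truncation of tnsE is consistent with disabling the alternative low-frequency, non-specific pathway. After transposition the delivery plasmid is lost, leaving a single, marker-free insertion.

The depositor notes that pGRG25 is identical to pGRG36 apart from the cloning site. The depositor-supplied and repository-determined sequences give the same feature set, differing only in the numbering start point.
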