Addgene plasmid #16665: pGRG25
Depositing lab: Nancy Craig. Depositing organization: Johns Hopkins University and School of Medicine. Publication: Fast, easy and efficient: site-specific insertion of transgenes into enterobacterial chromosomes using Tn7 without need for selection of the insertion event. McKenzie GJ, Craig NL. BMC Microbiol. 2006 Apr 28;6:39. doi: 10.1186/1471-2180-6-39. PubMed 16646962.
Backbone
  Vector backbone: pGRG25
  Backbone size w/o insert (bp): 12546
  Vector type: Bacterial Expression
Growth in bacteria
  Bacterial resistance: Ampicillin, 100 μg/mL
  Growth temperature: 30°C
  Growth strain: DH5alpha
  Growth instructions: DH5alpha in LB + ampicillin, grow at less than 32 degrees C
  Copy number: Low Copy
Gene/Insert
  Gene/Insert name: mTn7::MCS
  Cloning method: Restriction Enzyme; 5′ cloning site AvrII, NotI, PacI, and XhoI (not destroyed); 3′ cloning site AvrII, NotI, PacI, and XhoI (not destroyed)
  Sequencing primers: 5′ na
Terms and licenses: Academic/Nonprofit Terms; Industry Terms: Not Available to Industry
Depositor comments: Grow at 32'C. Same as pGRG36 except for the MCS. See author's protocol for more information. This plasmid is designed to insert DNA into the chromosome of Enterobacteria in a manner that doesn't require a drug resistance marker. This plasmid uses the site-specific recombination machinery of the bacterial transposon Tn7. The backbone of the plasmid is the easily curable temperature sensitive mutant of pSC101.
How to cite: pGRG25 was a gift from Nancy Craig (Addgene plasmid # 16665 ; http://n2t.net/addgene:16665 ; RRID:Addgene_16665)
